Addgene plasmid #232738: p413 TEF NAPstar1
Purpose: Expresses NADPH/NADP+ biosensor NAPstar1 in S. cerevisiae.
Depositing lab: Bruce Morgan. Depositing organization: Universitaet des Saarlandes. Publication: A family of NADPH/NADP(+) biosensors reveals in vivo dynamics of central redox metabolism across eukaryotes. Scherschel M, Niemeier JO, Jacobs LJHC, Hoffmann MDA, Diederich A, Bell C, Hohne P, Raetz S, Kroll JB, Steinbeck J, Lichtenauer S, Multhoff J, Zimmermann J, Sadhanasatish T, Rothemann RA, Grashoff C, Messens J, Ampofo E, Laschke MW, Riemer J, Roma LP, Schwarzlander M, Morgan B. Nat Commun. 2024 Dec 19;15(1):10704. doi: 10.1038/s41467-024-55302-x. PubMed 39702652.
Backbone
  Vector backbone: p413 TEF
  Backbone size w/o insert (bp): 5542
  Total vector size (bp): 8308
  Vector type: Yeast Expression
  Selectable markers: HIS3
Growth in bacteria
  Bacterial resistance: Ampicillin, 100 μg/mL
  Growth temperature: 37°C
  Growth strain: DH5alpha
  Copy number: High Copy
Gene/Insert
  Gene/Insert name: NAPstar1
  Species: S. cerevisiae (budding yeast)
  Insert size (bp): 2766
Terms and licenses: Academic/Nonprofit Terms; Industry Terms: Not Available to Industry
How to cite: p413 TEF NAPstar1 was a gift from Bruce Morgan (Addgene plasmid # 232738 ; http://n2t.net/addgene:232738 ; RRID:Addgene_232738)
