[The description below was written by a language model from this plasmid's Addgene catalogue record and pLannotate feature annotations shown in this document.]
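Description:
p413 TEF NAPstar1 is a yeast–E. coli shuttle expression vector of about 8.3 kb, built on the p413 TEF backbone, for producing the genetically encoded NADPH/NADP+ biosensor NAPstar1 in Saccharomyces cerevisiae. In yeast it is maintained through a CEN6/ARS element, which normally gives stable, low-copy, centromere-like segregation. Selection relies on the HIS3 auxotrophic marker under its own promoter, which complements histidine auxotrophy. In bacteria the plasmid replicates at high copy from a ColE1/pUC-type origin and is selected with ampicillin through the bla gene. An f1 origin, lac promoter/operator and lacZα remnants, and flanking T3 and T7 promoters are carried over from the pBluescript-like cloning backbone. The short lacI, rop, bom and MRM1 fragments in the annotation are likewise backbone remnants, not functional parts.

The expression cassette places the roughly 2.8 kb sensor coding region between the constitutive TEF1 promoter and the CYC1 terminator. The feature table shows two segments matching the Thermus aquaticus Rex redox-sensing protein on either side of a GFP-family fluorescent protein (called by the annotation tool as cEGFP), followed by mCherry. This layout is consistent with a sensor in which nucleotide binding to the Rex domains alters the fluorescence of the sandwiched green protein, while the fused mCherry could serve as a reference signal for ratiometric readout, although the record does not spell out the mechanism. The catalogue lists the insert species as budding yeast, but the annotated parts derive from bacterial, jellyfish and coral proteins. The construct is intended for live monitoring of the NADPH/NADP+ redox state in yeast cells.
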