Features (pLannotate 1.2.2; 24 found; start..end, strand, type, name):
     76..579     +  misc_feature   CEN/ARS: S. cerevisiae CEN6 centromere fused to an autonomously replicating sequence
    609..713     +  promoter       AmpR promoter: bla
    714..1574    +  CDS            AmpR: β-lactamase; bla; confers resistance to ampicillin, carbenicillin, and related antibiotics
   1745..2333    +  rep_origin     ori: high-copy-number ColE1/pMB1/pBR322/pUC origin of replication
   2516..2608    +  CDS            lacI (fragment): lac repressor; lacI; The lac repressor binds to the lac operator to inhibit transcription in E. coli. This inhibition can be relieved by adding lactose or isopropyl-β-D-thiogalactopyranoside (IPTG).
   2621..2642    +  protein_bind   CAP binding site: CAP binding activates transcription in the presence of cAMP. E. coli catabolite activator protein
   2657..2687    +  promoter       lac promoter: promoter for the E. coli lac operon
   2695..2711    +  protein_bind   lac operator: The lac repressor binds to the lac operator to inhibit transcription in E. coli. This inhibition can be relieved by adding lactose or isopropyl-β-D-thiogalactopyranoside (IPTG). lac repressor encoded by lacI
   2756..2774    +  promoter       T3 promoter: promoter for bacteriophage T3 RNA polymerase
   2792..3190    +  promoter       TEF1 promoter: S. cerevisiae TEF1; promoter for EF-1α
   3212..3823    +  CDS            rex: REX_THEAQ - Experimental evidence at protein level: Swiss-Prot protein existence level 1. Modulates transcription in response to changes in cellular NADH/NAD(+) redox state. From Thermus aquaticus.
   3857..4579    +  CDS            cEGFP: cEGFP is a basic (constitutively fluorescent) green fluorescent protein published in 2008, derived from Aequorea victoria.
   4583..5212    +  CDS            rex: REX_THEAQ - Experimental evidence at protein level: Swiss-Prot protein existence level 1. Modulates transcription in response to changes in cellular NADH/NAD(+) redox state. From Thermus aquaticus.
   5258..5965    +  CDS            mCherry: mCherry is a basic (constitutively fluorescent) red fluorescent protein published in 2004, derived from Discosoma sp.. It is reported to be a very rapidly-maturing monomer with low acid sensitivity.
   5975..6222    +  terminator     CYC1 terminator: S. cerevisiae CYC1; transcription terminator for CYC1
   6241..6259    -  promoter       T7 promoter: promoter for bacteriophage T7 RNA polymerase
   6267..6422    +  CDS            lacZα (fragment): LacZα fragment of β-galactosidase; lacZ fragment
   6426..6854    +  rep_origin     f1 ori (sequence partly withheld): f1 bacteriophage origin of replication; arrow indicates direction of (+) strand synthesis
   6882..6933    -  misc_feature   bom (fragment): basis of mobility region from pBR322
   7141..7803    -  CDS            HIS3: imidazoleglycerol-phosphate dehydratase, required for histidine biosynthesis; S. cerevisiae HIS3; yeast auxotrophic marker
   7804..7991    -  promoter       HIS3 promoter: S. cerevisiae HIS3
   8041..8121    +  CDS            MRM1 (fragment): MRM1_YEAST - Also known as PET56 From Saccharomyces cerevisiae (strain ATCC 204508 / S288c) (Baker's yeast).
   8122..8171    -  misc_feature   bom (fragment): basis of mobility region from pBR322
   8273..1       -  CDS            rop (fragment) (across the origin): Rop protein, which maintains plasmids at low copy number; rop
>Addgene plasmid #232738 | p413 TEF NAPstar1 | addgene full sequence | sequence record 464307 | Addgene NGS Result
GACGAAAGGGCCTCGTGATACGCCTATTTTTATAGGTTAATGTCATGATAATAATGGTTTCTTAGGGTCC
TTTTCATCACGTGCTATAAAAATAATTATAATTTAAATTTTTTAATATAAATATATAAATTAAAAATAGA
AAGTAAAAAAAGAAATTAAAGAAAAAATAGTTTTTGTTTTCCGAAGATGTAAAAGACTCTAGGGGGATCG
CCAACAAATACTACCTTTTATCTTGCTCTTCCTGCTCTCAGGTATTAATGCCGAATTGTTTCATCTTGTC
TGTGTAGAAGACCACACACGAAAATCCTGTGATTTTACATTTTACTTATCGTTAATCGAATGTATATCTA
TTTAATCTGCTTTTCTTGTCTAATAAATATATATGTAAAGTACGCTTTTTGTTGAAATTTTTTAAACCTT
TGTTTATTTTTTTTTCTTCATTCCGTAACTCTTCTACCTTCTTTATTTACTTTCTAAAATCCAAATACAA
AACATAAAAATAAATAAACACAGAGTAAATTCCCAAATTATTCCATCATTAAAAGATACGAGGCGCGTGT
AAGTTACAGGCAAGCGATCCGTCAGGTGGCACTTTTCGGGGAAATGTGCGCGGAACCCCTATTTGTTTAT
TTTTCTAAATACATTCAAATATGTATCCGCTCATGAGACAATAACCCTGATAAATGCTTCAATAATATTG
AAAAAGGAAGAGTATGAGTATTCAACATTTCCGTGTCGCCCTTATTCCCTTTTTTGCGGCATTTTGCCTT
CCTGTTTTTGCTCACCCAGAAACGCTGGTGAAAGTAAAAGATGCTGAAGATCAGTTGGGTGCACGAGTGG
GTTACATCGAACTGGATCTCAACAGCGGTAAGATCCTTGAGAGTTTTCGCCCCGAAGAACGTTTTCCAAT
GATGAGCACTTTTAAAGTTCTGCTATGTGGCGCGGTATTATCCCGTATTGACGCCGGGCAAGAGCAACTC
GGTCGCCGCATACACTATTCTCAGAATGACTTGGTTGAGTACTCACCAGTCACAGAAAAGCATCTTACGG
ATGGCATGACAGTAAGAGAATTATGCAGTGCTGCCATAACCATGAGTGATAACACTGCGGCCAACTTACT
TCTGACAACGATCGGAGGACCGAAGGAGCTAACCGCTTTTTTGCACAACATGGGGGATCATGTAACTCGC
CTTGATCGTTGGGAACCGGAGCTGAATGAAGCCATACCAAACGACGAGCGTGACACCACGATGCCTGTAG
CAATGGCAACAACGTTGCGCAAACTATTAACTGGCGAACTACTTACTCTAGCTTCCCGGCAACAATTAAT
AGACTGGATGGAGGCGGATAAAGTTGCAGGACCACTTCTGCGCTCGGCCCTTCCGGCTGGCTGGTTTATT
GCTGATAAATCTGGAGCCGGTGAGCGTGGGTCTCGCGGTATCATTGCAGCACTGGGGCCAGATGGTAAGC
CCTCCCGTATCGTAGTTATCTACACGACGGGGAGTCAGGCAACTATGGATGAACGAAATAGACAGATCGC
TGAGATAGGTGCCTCACTGATTAAGCATTGGTAACTGTCAGACCAAGTTTACTCATATATACTTTAGATT
GATTTAAAACTTCATTTTTAATTTAAAAGGATCTAGGTGAAGATCCTTTTTGATAATCTCATGACCAAAA
TCCCTTAACGTGAGTTTTCGTTCCACTGAGCGTCAGACCCCGTAGAAAAGATCAAAGGATCTTCTTGAGA
TCCTTTTTTTCTGCGCGTAATCTGCTGCTTGCAAACAAAAAAACCACCGCTACCAGCGGTGGTTTGTTTG
CCGGATCAAGAGCTACCAACTCTTTTTCCGAAGGTAACTGGCTTCAGCAGAGCGCAGATACCAAATACTG
TTCTTCTAGTGTAGCCGTAGTTAGGCCACCACTTCAAGAACTCTGTAGCACCGCCTACATACCTCGCTCT
GCTAATCCTGTTACCAGTGGCTGCTGCCAGTGGCGATAAGTCGTGTCTTACCGGGTTGGACTCAAGACGA
TAGTTACCGGATAAGGCGCAGCGGTCGGGCTGAACGGGGGGTTCGTGCACACAGCCCAGCTTGGAGCGAA
CGACCTACACCGAACTGAGATACCTACAGCGTGAGCTATGAGAAAGCGCCACGCTTCCCGAAGGGAGAAA
GGCGGACAGGTATCCGGTAAGCGGCAGGGTCGGAACAGGAGAGCGCACGAGGGAGCTTCCAGGGGGAAAC
GCCTGGTATCTTTATAGTCCTGTCGGGTTTCGCCACCTCTGACTTGAGCGTCGATTTTTGTGATGCTCGT
CAGGGGGGCGGAGCCTATGGAAAAACGCCAGCAACGCGGCCTTTTTACGGTTCCTGGCCTTTTGCTGGCC
TTTTGCTCACATGTTCTTTCCTGCGTTATCCCCTGATTCTGTGGATAACCGTATTACCGCCTTTGAGTGA
GCTGATACCGCTCGCCGCAGCCGAACGACCGAGCGCAGCGAGTCAGTGAGCGAGGAAGCGGAAGAGCGCC
CAATACGCAAACCGCCTCTCCCCGCGCGTTGGCCGATTCATTAATGCAGCTGGCACGACAGGTTTCCCGA
CTGGAAAGCGGGCAGTGAGCGCAACGCAATTAATGTGAGTTAGCTCACTCATTAGGCACCCCAGGCTTTA
CACTTTATGCTTCCGGCTCGTATGTTGTGTGGAATTGTGAGCGGATAACAATTTCACACAGGAAACAGCT
ATGACCATGATTACGCCAAGCGCGCAATTAACCCTCACTAAAGGGAACAAAAGCTGGAGCTCATAGCTTC
AAAATGTTTCTACTCCTTTTTTACTCTTCCAGATTTTCTCGGACTCCGCGCATCGCCGTACCACTTCAAA
ACACCCAAGCACAGCATACTAAATTTCCCCTCTTTCTTCCTCTAGGGTGTCGTTAATTACCCGTACTAAA
GGTTTGGAAAAGAAAAAAGAGACCGCCTCGTTTCTTTTTCTTCGTCGAAAAAGGCAATAAAAATTTTTAT
CACGTTTCTTTTTCTTGAAAATTTTTTTTTTGATTTTTTTCTCTTTCGATGACCTCCCATTGATATTTAA
GTTAATAAACGGTCTTCAATTTCTCAAGTTTCAGTTTCATTTTTCTTGTTCTATTACAACTTTTTTTACT
TCTTGCTCATTAGAAAGAAAGCATAGCAATCTAATCTAAGTTTTCTAGAACCATGGGATCCAAAGTACCA
GAAGCCGCTATTTCCAGATTGATAACATATTTGAGAATTTTAGAAGAATTAGAAGCACAAGGTGTCCACA
GAACCGCTTCTGAACAATTGGGTGAATTAGCTCAAGTTACAGCATTCCAAGTTGATAAAGATTTGTCATA
CTTTGGTTCTTACGGTACTGATGGTGTTGGTTACACAGTTCCAGTTTTGAAGAGAGAATTGAGACATATC
TTGGGTTTAAACAGAAAGTGGGGTTTATGTATCGTTGGTATGGGTAGATTAGGTTCTGCTTTGGCAGATT
GGCCAGGTTTTGGTGAATCATTTGAATTGAGAGGTTTCTTTTCAAGATCAGCTCAAAAAGTTGGTAGACC
AGTTAGAGGTGGTGTTATTGAACATGTTGATTTGTTGCCACAAAGAGTTCCAGGTAGAATTGAAATTGCT
TTGTTAACTGTTCCAAGAGAAGCTGCACAAAAAGCTGCAGATTTGTTAGTTGCTGCAGGTATTAAAGGTA
TTTTAAACTTCGCACCAGTTGTTTTGGAAGTTCCAAAAGAAGTTGCTGTTGAAAACGTTGATATTTTGGC
AGGTTTAACTAGATTGTCTTTTGCTATCTTGAATCCAACATGGTCAGCTGCAGGTGGTCATGGTTTTACT
GCTCATAACGTTTACATCATGGCAGATAAGCAAAAGAATGGTATTAAAGCTAACTTCAAGATCAGACATA
ATATTGAAGATGGTGGTGTTCAATTGGCAGATCATTACCAACAAAACACTCCAATTGGTGACGGTCCAGT
TTTGTTACCAGATAACCATTACTTATCTATCCAATCAAAATTGTCTAAAGATCCAAACGAAAAGAGAGAT
CATATGGTTTTGTTAGAATTTGTTACTGCTGCAGGTATCACACATGGTATGGATGAATTATACAAAGGTG
GTACAGGTGGTTCAATGGTTTCTAAAGGTGAAGAATTGTTTACTGGTGTTGTTCCAATTTTAGTTGAATT
GGATGGTGACGTTAATGGTCATAAATTTTCTGTTTCAGGTGAAGGTGAAGGTGACGCTACTTACGGTAAA
TTGACATTGAAGTTTATTTGTACTACTGGTAAATTACCAGTTCCTTGGCCAACATTGGTTACTACATTTT
CTTACGGTGTTATGGTTTTTGCTAGATACCCAGATCATATGAAGCAACATGATTTCTTTAAGTCAGCAAT
GCCAGAAGGTTACGTTCAAGAAAGAACTATTTTCTTTAAAGATGATGGTAACTACAAGACAAGAGCTGAG
GTTAAGTTCGAAGGTGACACTTTAGTTAACAGAATCGAATTGAAAGGTATCGATTTCAAAGAAGATGGTA
ACATCTTAGGTCACAAATTGGAATATAATACAAAAGTTCCAGAAGCTGCTATTTCAAGATTGATCACTTA
CTTAAGAATTTTGGAAGAATTAGAAGCTCAAGGTGTTCATAGAACAGCATCAGAACAATTAGGTGAATTA
GCTCAAGTCACTGCATTCCAAGTTGATGAAGATTTGTCATACTTCGGTTCTTATGGTACTGACGGTGTCG
GTTATACAGTTCCAGTCTTAAAAAGAGAATTGAGACACATTTTAGGTTTAAATAGAAAATGGGGTTTATG
CATTGTCGGCATGGGTAGATTAGGTTCTGCTTTGGCAGACTGGCCTGGTTTCGGCGAATCATTTGAATTG
CGTGGTTTCTTTTCAAGATCAGCGCAAAAGGTCGGTAGACCAGTTAGAGGTGGTGTTATTGAGCACGTTG
ATTTGTTACCTCAGAGAGTTCCAGGCAGAATCGAAATCGCTTTGTTAACAGTTCCAAGAGAAGCCGCTCA
AAAGGCCGCAGATTTGTTAGTTGCCGCTGGTATTAAAGGTATTTTAAATTTCGCTCCTGTCGTTTTGGAA
GTTCCAAAAGAAGTTGCGGTTGAAAACGTTGATTTCTTGGCTGGTTTAACAAGATTGTCTTTTGCAATCT
TGAACCCAAAGTGGAGAGAAGAAATGATGGGTTCAGGTACTGGTGGTAATGCTTCAGATGGTGGTGGTTC
TGGTGGTATGGTTTCAAAGGGTGAAGAAGATAACATGGCAATTATTAAGGAGTTTATGAGATTCAAAGTT
CATATGGAAGGTTCTGTTAACGGTCATGAATTTGAAATCGAAGGTGAAGGTGAAGGTAGACCATATGAAG
GTACTCAAACAGCTAAATTGAAGGTTACTAAAGGTGGTCCATTACCATTTGCATGGGATATTTTGTCTCC
ACAATTCATGTACGGTTCAAAAGCATATGTTAAGCATCCAGCAGATATTCCAGATTACTTGAAATTATCT
TTTCCTGAAGGTTTTAAATGGGAAAGAGTTATGAACTTCGAAGATGGTGGTGTTGTTACTGTTACACAAG
ATTCTTCATTACAAGATGGCGAGTTTATATATAAGGTTAAATTGAGAGGTACAAATTTTCCATCAGATGG
TCCAGTTATGCAAAAGAAAACTATGGGTTGGGAAGCATCTTCTGAAAGAATGTACCCAGAAGATGGTGCA
TTGAAGGGTGAAATTAAACAAAGATTGAAATTGAAGGATGGTGGTCATTACGATGCTGAAGTTAAGACTA
CATACAAGGCTAAGAAACCAGTTCAATTACCAGGTGCTTACAACGTTAACATCAAATTGGATATTACTTC
TCATAACGAAGATTACACAATTGTTGAACAATATGAAAGAGCCGAAGGTAGACACTCAACAGGTGGTATG
GATGAATTGTATAAGTAACTCGAGTCATGTAATTAGTTATGTCACGCTTACATTCACGCCCTCCCCCCAC
ATCCGCTCTAACCGAAAAGGAAGGAGTTAGACAACCTGAAGTCTAGGTCCCTATTTATTTTTTTATAGTT
ATGTTAGTATTAAGAACGTTATTTATATTTCAAATTTTTCTTTTTTTTCTGTACAGACGCGTGTACGCAT
GTAACATTATACTGAAAACCTTGCTTGAGAAGGTTTTGGGACGCTCGAAGGCTTTAATTTGCGGCCGGTA
CCCAATTCGCCCTATAGTGAGTCGTATTACGCGCGCTCACTGGCCGTCGTTTTACAACGTCGTGACTGGG
AAAACCCTGGCGTTACCCAACTTAATCGCCTTGCAGCACATCCCCCTTTCGCCAGCTGGCGTAATAGCGA
AGAGGCCCGCACCGATCGCCCTTCCCAACAGTTGCGCAGCCTGAATGGCGAATGG
[124 nt withheld, positions 6426-6549]
C
[91 nt withheld, positions 6551-6641]
A
[49 nt withheld, positions 6643-6691]
CCTTTGACGTTGGAGTCCACGTTCTTT
[37 nt withheld, positions 6719-6755]
ACCCTATCTCGGTCTATTCTTTTGATTTATAAGGGATTTTGCCGATTTCGGCCTATTGGTTAAAAAATGA
GCTGATTTAACAAAAATTTAACGCGAATTTTAACAAAATATTAACGCTTACAATTTCCTGATGCGGTATT
TTCTCCTTACGCATCTGTGCGGTATTTCACACCGCATAGATCCGTCGAGTTCAAGAGAAAAAAAAAGAAA
AAGCAAAAAGAAAAAAGGAAAGCGCGCCTCGTTCAGAATGACACGTATAGAATGATGCATTACCTTGTCA
TCTTCAGTATCATACTGTTCGTATACATACTTACTGACATTCATAGGTATACATATATACACATGTATAT
ATATCGTATGCTGCAGCTTTAAATAATCGGTGTCACTACATAAGAACACCTTTGGTGGAGGGAACATCGT
TGGTACCATTGGGCGAGGTGGCTTCTCTTATGGCAACCGCAAGAGCCTTGAACGCACTCTCACTACGGTG
ATGATCATTCTTGCCTCGCAGACAATCAACGTGGAGGGTAATTCTGCTAGCCTCTGCAAAGCTTTCAAGA
AAATGCGGGATCATCTCGCAAGAGAGATCTCCTACTTTCTCCCTTTGCAAACCAAGTTCGACAACTGCGT
ACGGCCTGTTCGAAAGATCTACCACCGCTCTGGAAAGTGCCTCATCCAAAGGCGCAAATCCTGATCCAAA
CCTTTTTACTCCACGCACGGCCCCTAGGGCCTCTTTAAAAGCTTGACCGAGAGCAATCCCGCAGTCTTCA
GTGGTGTGATGGTCGTCTATGTGTAAGTCACCAATGCACTCAACGATTAGCGACCAGCCGGAATGCTTGG
CCAGAGCATGTATCATATGGTCCAGAAACCCTATACCTGTGTGGACGTTAATCACTTGCGATTGTGTGGC
CTGTTCTGCTACTGCTTCTGCCTCTTTTTCTGGGAAGATCGAGTGCTCTATCGCTAGGGGACCACCCTTT
AAAGAGATCGCAATCTGAATCTTGGTTTCATTTGTAATACGCTTTACTAGGGCTTTCTGCTCTGTCATCT
TTGCCTTCGTTTATCTTGCCTGCTCATTTTTTAGTATATTCTTCGAAGAAATCACATTACTTTATATAAT
GTATAATTCATTATGTGATAATGCCAATCGCTAAGAAAAAAAAAGAGTCATCCGCTAGGTGGAAAAAAAA
AAATGAAAATCATTACCGAGGCATAAAAAAATATAGAGTGTACTAGAGGAGGCCAAGAGTAATAGAAAAA
GAAAATTGCGGGAAAGGACTGTGTTATGACTTCCCTGACTAATGCCGTGTTCAAACGATACCTGGCAGTG
ACTCCTAGCGCTCACCAAGCTCTTAAAACGGGAATTTATGGTGCACTCTCAGTACAATCTGCTCTGATGC
CGCATAGTTAAGCCAGCCCCGACACCCGCCAACACCCGCTGACGCGCCCTGACGGGCTTGTCTGCTCCCG
GCATCCGCTTACAGACAAGCTGTGACCGTCTCCGGGAGCTGCATGTGTCAGAGGTTTTCACCGTCATCAC
CGAAACGCGCGA
