>Addgene plasmid #232738 | p413 TEF NAPstar1 | depositor partial sequence | sequence record 457730 | NAPstar1
ATGGGATCCAAAGTACCAGAAGCCGCTATTTCCAGATTGATAACATATTTGAGAATTTTAGAAGAATTAG
AAGCACAAGGTGTCCACAGAACCGCTTCTGAACAATTGGGTGAATTAGCTCAAGTTACAGCATTCCAAGT
TGATAAAGATTTGTCATACTTTGGTTCTTACGGTACTGATGGTGTTGGTTACACAGTTCCAGTTTTGAAG
AGAGAATTGAGACATATCTTGGGTTTAAACAGAAAGTGGGGTTTATGTATCGTTGGTATGGGTAGATTAG
GTTCTGCTTTGGCAGATTGGCCAGGTTTTGGTGAATCATTTGAATTGAGAGGTTTCTTTTCAAGATCAGC
TCAAAAAGTTGGTAGACCAGTTAGAGGTGGTGTTATTGAACATGTTGATTTGTTGCCACAAAGAGTTCCA
GGTAGAATTGAAATTGCTTTGTTAACTGTTCCAAGAGAAGCTGCACAAAAAGCTGCAGATTTGTTAGTTG
CTGCAGGTATTAAAGGTATTTTAAACTTCGCACCAGTTGTTTTGGAAGTTCCAAAAGAAGTTGCTGTTGA
AAACGTTGATATTTTGGCAGGTTTAACTAGATTGTCTTTTGCTATCTTGAATCCAACATGGTCAGCTGCA
GGTGGTCATGGTTTTACTGCTCATAACGTTTACATCATGGCAGATAAGCAAAAGAATGGTATTAAAGCTA
ACTTCAAGATCAGACATAATATTGAAGATGGTGGTGTTCAATTGGCAGATCATTACCAACAAAACACTCC
AATTGGTGACGGTCCAGTTTTGTTACCAGATAACCATTACTTATCTATCCAATCAAAATTGTCTAAAGAT
CCAAACGAAAAGAGAGATCATATGGTTTTGTTAGAATTTGTTACTGCTGCAGGTATCACACATGGTATGG
ATGAATTATACAAAGGTGGTACAGGTGGTTCAATGGTTTCTAAAGGTGAAGAATTGTTTACTGGTGTTGT
TCCAATTTTAGTTGAATTGGATGGTGACGTTAATGGTCATAAATTTTCTGTTTCAGGTGAAGGTGAAGGT
GACGCTACTTACGGTAAATTGACATTGAAGTTTATTTGTACTACTGGTAAATTACCAGTTCCTTGGCCAA
CATTGGTTACTACATTTTCTTACGGTGTTATGGTTTTTGCTAGATACCCAGATCATATGAAGCAACATGA
TTTCTTTAAGTCAGCAATGCCAGAAGGTTACGTTCAAGAAAGAACTATTTTCTTTAAAGATGATGGTAAC
TACAAGACAAGAGCTGAGGTTAAGTTCGAAGGTGACACTTTAGTTAACAGAATCGAATTGAAAGGTATCG
ATTTCAAAGAAGATGGTAACATCTTAGGTCACAAATTGGAATATAATACAAAAGTTCCAGAAGCTGCTAT
TTCAAGATTGATCACTTACTTAAGAATTTTGGAAGAATTAGAAGCTCAAGGTGTTCATAGAACAGCATCA
GAACAATTAGGTGAATTAGCTCAAGTCACTGCATTCCAAGTTGATGAAGATTTGTCATACTTCGGTTCTT
ATGGTACTGACGGTGTCGGTTATACAGTTCCAGTCTTAAAAAGAGAATTGAGACACATTTTAGGTTTAAA
TAGAAAATGGGGTTTATGCATTGTCGGCATGGGTAGATTAGGTTCTGCTTTGGCAGACTGGCCTGGTTTC
GGCGAATCATTTGAATTGCGTGGTTTCTTTTCAAGATCAGCGCAAAAGGTCGGTAGACCAGTTAGAGGTG
GTGTTATTGAGCACGTTGATTTGTTACCTCAGAGAGTTCCAGGCAGAATCGAAATCGCTTTGTTAACAGT
TCCAAGAGAAGCCGCTCAAAAGGCCGCAGATTTGTTAGTTGCCGCTGGTATTAAAGGTATTTTAAATTTC
GCTCCTGTCGTTTTGGAAGTTCCAAAAGAAGTTGCGGTTGAAAACGTTGATTTCTTGGCTGGTTTAACAA
GATTGTCTTTTGCAATCTTGAACCCAAAGTGGAGAGAAGAAATGATGGGTTCAGGTACTGGTGGTAATGC
TTCAGATGGTGGTGGTTCTGGTGGTATGGTTTCAAAGGGTGAAGAAGATAACATGGCAATTATTAAGGAG
TTTATGAGATTCAAAGTTCATATGGAAGGTTCTGTTAACGGTCATGAATTTGAAATCGAAGGTGAAGGTG
AAGGTAGACCATATGAAGGTACTCAAACAGCTAAATTGAAGGTTACTAAAGGTGGTCCATTACCATTTGC
ATGGGATATTTTGTCTCCACAATTCATGTACGGTTCAAAAGCATATGTTAAGCATCCAGCAGATATTCCA
GATTACTTGAAATTATCTTTTCCTGAAGGTTTTAAATGGGAAAGAGTTATGAACTTCGAAGATGGTGGTG
TTGTTACTGTTACACAAGATTCTTCATTACAAGATGGCGAGTTTATATATAAGGTTAAATTGAGAGGTAC
AAATTTTCCATCAGATGGTCCAGTTATGCAAAAGAAAACTATGGGTTGGGAAGCATCTTCTGAAAGAATG
TACCCAGAAGATGGTGCATTGAAGGGTGAAATTAAACAAAGATTGAAATTGAAGGATGGTGGTCATTACG
ATGCTGAAGTTAAGACTACATACAAGGCTAAGAAACCAGTTCAATTACCAGGTGCTTACAACGTTAACAT
CAAATTGGATATTACTTCTCATAACGAAGATTACACAATTGTTGAACAATATGAAAGAGCCGAAGGTAGA
CACTCAACAGGTGGTATGGATGAATTGTATAAGTAA
